Addgene plasmid #137025: pMS051
Purpose: SapTrap mScarlet-I-GLO donor
Depositing lab: Daniel Dickinson & Bob Goldstein. Depositing organization: University of North Carolina at Chapel Hill.
Backbone
  Vector backbone: pDONR221
  Backbone size w/o insert (bp): 2540
  Total vector size (bp): 3409
  Vector type: Worm Expression, CRISPR ; SapTrap donor for cloning repair templates for C. elegans
Growth in bacteria
  Bacterial resistance: Kanamycin, 50 μg/mL
  Growth temperature: 37°C
  Growth strain: DH5alpha
  Copy number: High Copy
Gene/Insert
  Gene/Insert name: C. elegans GLO-optimized mScarlet
  Species: C. elegans (nematode), Synthetic
  Insert size (bp): 873
  Tag / fusion protein: C. elegans GLO-optimized mScarlet
  Cloning method: Gateway Cloning
  Sequencing primers: 5′ M13 Fwd; 3′ M13 Rev
Terms and licenses: Academic/Nonprofit Terms; Industry Terms: Not Available to Industry
How to cite: pMS051 was a gift from Daniel Dickinson & Bob Goldstein (Addgene plasmid # 137025 ; http://n2t.net/addgene:137025 ; RRID:Addgene_137025)
