[The description below was written by a language model from this plasmid's Addgene catalogue record and pLannotate feature annotations shown in this document.]
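Description:
pMS051 is a small (about 3.4 kb) bacterial donor plasmid built on the Gateway entry backbone pDONR221. It serves as a SapTrap module for assembling CRISPR homology-directed repair templates for Caenorhabditis elegans. It is propagated in E. coli from a high-copy ColE1/pUC-type origin and selected with kanamycin through an aminoglycoside phosphotransferase (KanR) gene. The remaining annotated backbone elements are typical pDONR features: rrnB T1 and T2 transcription terminators that insulate the cloning region, a T7 promoter next to the insert, M13 sequencing primer sites, and short lacI and lacZα fragments that are vector remnants with no function here.

The payload is an 873 bp synthetic insert encoding mScarlet-I, a rapidly maturing monomeric red fluorescent protein. The record describes this version as "GLO-optimized" for C. elegans, which probably means germline-optimized sequence design, although the term is not defined there. The coding sequence lies between attL1 and attL2 sites, as expected for an insert introduced by Gateway recombination into the donor vector. No eukaryotic promoter or 3′ UTR is annotated, so the plasmid is not an expression construct in itself. It instead supplies the fluorescent tag as a building block. In the SapTrap approach, modules of this kind are excised with the type IIS enzyme SapI and ligated in a defined order with homology arms and other parts, giving a repair template for tagging an endogenous worm gene. The SapI sites are not annotated in the feature table, and the record does not name the SapTrap slot this module occupies.
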