Features (pLannotate 1.2.2; 10 found; start..end, strand, type, name):
    100..948     +  CDS            mScarlet-I: mScarlet-I is a basic (constitutively fluorescent) red fluorescent protein published in 2016, derived from synthetic construct. It is reported to be a rapidly-maturing monomer with moderate acid sensitivity.
    957..1056    -  protein_bind   attL2: mutant version of attL; recombination site for the Gateway® LR reaction LR Clonase™
   1074..1092    -  promoter       T7 promoter: promoter for bacteriophage T7 RNA polymerase
   1226..2035    +  CDS            KanR: aminoglycoside phosphotransferase; aph(3')-Ia; confers resistance to kanamycin in bacteria or G418 (Geneticin®) in eukaryotes
   2182..2770    +  rep_origin     ori: high-copy-number ColE1/pMB1/pBR322/pUC origin of replication
   2953..3045    +  CDS            lacI (fragment): lac repressor; lacI; The lac repressor binds to the lac operator to inhibit transcription in E. coli. This inhibition can be relieved by adding lactose or isopropyl-β-D-thiogalactopyranoside (IPTG).
   3100..3127    -  terminator     rrnB T2 terminator: transcription terminator T2 from the E. coli rrnB gene
   3259..3302    +  terminator     rrnB T1 terminator: Escherichia coli rrnB; transcription terminator T1 from the E. coli rrnB gene
   3349..3385    -  CDS            lacZα (fragment): LacZα fragment of β-galactosidase; lacZ fragment
   3401..91      +  protein_bind   attL1 (across the origin): mutant version of attL; recombination site for the Gateway® LR reaction LR Clonase™
>Addgene plasmid #137025 | pMS051 | addgene full sequence | sequence record 274042 | Addgene NGS Result
ATTTTATTTTGACTGATAGTGACCTGTTCGTTGCAACAAATTGATGAGCAATGCTTTTTTATAATGCCAA
CTTTGTACAAAAAAGCAGGCTGCTCTTCGATGGTCTCCAAAGGAGAAGCTGTGATCAAGGAGTTCATGCG
CTTCAAGGTTCACATGGAAGGAAGCATGAATGGTCACGAGTTCGAAATCGAAGGAGAAGGGGAGGGCCGC
CCGTACGAGGGAACTCAGACCGCCAAGCTGAAGGTCACCAAGGGAGGTAAGTTTGTGATAATCCAATTTC
AATTCGCAATGGTCATCGTTTTTTCAGGACCACTTCCATTCTCATGGGATATTCTCTCCCCACAATTCAT
GTACGGCTCCCGTGCTTTCATCAAACACCCAGCCGACATTCCAGATTACTACAAGCAATCTTTCCCAGAA
GGCTTCAAGTGGGAGCGTGTGATGAACTTCGAGGATGGTGGAGCAGTTACAGTAACTCAGGACACTTCTC
TCGAGGTAAGTTTTTACTCCGCTTTTAACAATGGTTGTTTGACATCATTTTTTCAGGATGGCACTTTGAT
CTACAAGGTCAAGCTCCGTGGTACCAATTTCCCACCAGATGGACCAGTTATGCAGAAGAAGACGATGGGA
TGGGAGGCTTCCACCGAACGATTGTACCCAGAAGATGGAGTTCTCAAGGGAGACATCAAAATGGCCCTTC
GCCTCAAGGACGGAGGTAAGTTTGATGAAACGGTTTCGTCTTATATACACTAATGGTACTTTTCAGGACG
TTACCTGGCGGATTTCAAGACCACATACAAGGCAAAGAAGCCAGTTCAAATGCCAGGAGCATATAACGTT
GACCGCAAGCTTGATATTACTTCCCATAATGAAGACTACACAGTTGTAGAACAATACGAACGATCCGAGG
GACGTCATTCGACCGGAGGAATGGACGAGCTGTACAAGCGAAGAGCACCCAGCTTTCTTGTACAAAGTTG
GCATTATAAGAAAGCATTGCTTATCAATTTGTTGCAACGAACAGGTCACTATCAGTCAAAATAAAATCAT
TATTTGCCATCCAGCTGATATCCCCTATAGTGAGTCGTATTACATGGTCATAGCTGTTTCCTGGCAGCTC
TGGCCCGTGTCTCAAAATCTCTGATGTTACATTGCACAAGATAAAAATATATCATCATGAACAATAAAAC
TGTCTGCTTACATAAACAGTAATACAAGGGGTGTTATGAGCCATATTCAACGGGAAACGTCGAGGCCGCG
ATTAAATTCCAACATGGATGCTGATTTATATGGGTATAAATGGGCTCGCGATAATGTCGGGCAATCAGGT
GCGACAATCTATCGCTTGTATGGGAAGCCCGATGCGCCAGAGTTGTTTCTGAAACATGGCAAAGGTAGCG
TTGCCAATGATGTTACAGATGAGATGGTCAGACTAAACTGGCTGACGGAATTTATGCCTCTTCCGACCAT
CAAGCATTTTATCCGTACTCCTGATGATGCATGGTTACTCACCACTGCGATCCCCGGAAAAACAGCATTC
CAGGTATTAGAAGAATATCCTGATTCAGGTGAAAATATTGTTGATGCGCTGGCAGTGTTCCTGCGCCGGT
TGCATTCGATTCCTGTTTGTAATTGTCCTTTTAACAGCGATCGCGTATTTCGTCTCGCTCAGGCGCAATC
ACGAATGAATAACGGTTTGGTTGATGCGAGTGATTTTGATGACGAGCGTAATGGCTGGCCTGTTGAACAA
GTCTGGAAAGAAATGCATAAACTTTTGCCATTCTCACCGGATTCAGTCGTCACTCATGGTGATTTCTCAC
TTGATAACCTTATTTTTGACGAGGGGAAATTAATAGGTTGTATTGATGTTGGACGAGTCGGAATCGCAGA
CCGATACCAGGATCTTGCCATCCTATGGAACTGCCTCGGTGAGTTTTCTCCTTCATTACAGAAACGGCTT
TTTCAAAAATATGGTATTGATAATCCTGATATGAATAAATTGCAGTTTCATTTGATGCTCGATGAGTTTT
TCTAATCAGAATTGGTTAATTGGTTGTAACACTGGCAGAGCATTACGCTGACTTGACGGGACGGCGCAAG
CTCATGACCAAAATCCCTTAACGTGAGTTACGCGTCGTTCCACTGAGCGTCAGACCCCGTAGAAAAGATC
AAAGGATCTTCTTGAGATCCTTTTTTTCTGCGCGTAATCTGCTGCTTGCAAACAAAAAAACCACCGCTAC
CAGCGGTGGTTTGTTTGCCGGATCAAGAGCTACCAACTCTTTTTCCGAAGGTAACTGGCTTCAGCAGAGC
GCAGATACCAAATACTGTTCTTCTAGTGTAGCCGTAGTTAGGCCACCACTTCAAGAACTCTGTAGCACCG
CCTACATACCTCGCTCTGCTAATCCTGTTACCAGTGGCTGCTGCCAGTGGCGATAAGTCGTGTCTTACCG
GGTTGGACTCAAGACGATAGTTACCGGATAAGGCGCAGCGGTCGGGCTGAACGGGGGGTTCGTGCACACA
GCCCAGCTTGGAGCGAACGACCTACACCGAACTGAGATACCTACAGCGTGAGCTATGAGAAAGCGCCACG
CTTCCCGAAGGGAGAAAGGCGGACAGGTATCCGGTAAGCGGCAGGGTCGGAACAGGAGAGCGCACGAGGG
AGCTTCCAGGGGGAAACGCCTGGTATCTTTATAGTCCTGTCGGGTTTCGCCACCTCTGACTTGAGCGTCG
ATTTTTGTGATGCTCGTCAGGGGGGCGGAGCCTATGGAAAAACGCCAGCAACGCGGCCTTTTTACGGTTC
CTGGCCTTTTGCTGGCCTTTTGCTCACATGTTCTTTCCTGCGTTATCCCCTGATTCTGTGGATAACCGTA
TTACCGCCTTTGAGTGAGCTGATACCGCTCGCCGCAGCCGAACGACCGAGCGCAGCGAGTCAGTGAGCGA
GGAAGCGGAAGAGCGCCCAATACGCAAACCGCCTCTCCCCGCGCGTTGGCCGATTCATTAATGCAGCTGG
CACGACAGGTTTCCCGACTGGAAAGCGGGCAGTGAGCGCAACGCAATTAATACGCGTACCGCTAGCCAGG
AAGAGTTTGTAGAAACGCAAAAAGGCCATCCGTCAGGATGGCCTTCTGCTTAGTTTGATGCCTGGCAGTT
TATGGCGGGCGTCCTGCCCGCCACCCTCCGGGCCGTTGCTTCACAACGTTCAAATCCGCTCCCGGCGGAT
TTGTCCTACTCAGGAGAGCGTTCACCGACAAACAACAGATAAAACGAAAGGCCCAGTCTTCCGACTGAGC
CTTTCGTTTTATTTGATGCCTGGCAGTTCCCTACTCTCGCGTTAACGCTAGCATGGATGTTTTCCCAGTC
ACGACGTTGTAAAACGACGGCCAGTCTTAAGCTCGGGCCCCAAATAATG
